Addgene plasmid #169201: hp-75%GC-20bp
Purpose: Force-activating hairpin for 3'-to-5' helicase
Depositing lab: Tom Perkins. Depositing organization: University of Colorado, Boulder. Publication: Force-Activated DNA Substrates for In Situ Generation of ssDNA and Designed ssDNA/dsDNA Structures in an Optical-Trapping Assay. Taylor AMK, Okoniewski SR, Uyetake L, Perkins TT. Methods Mol Biol. 2022;2478:273-312. doi: 10.1007/978-1-0716-2229-2_10. PubMed 36063324.
Backbone
  Vector backbone: pCR-XL-TOPO
  Backbone size w/o insert (bp): 3519
  Vector type: Unspecified
Growth in bacteria
  Bacterial resistance: Kanamycin, 50 μg/mL
  Growth temperature: 37°C
  Growth strain: DH5alpha
  Copy number: High Copy
Gene/Insert
  Gene/Insert name: 75%GC-20bp-hairpin
  Species: Synthetic
  Insert size (bp): 2932
  Cloning method: TOPO Cloning
  Sequencing primers: 5′ GGT AAC GCC AGG GTT TTC CCA GTC AC; 3′ GGA TAA CAA TTT CAC ACA GGA AAC AGC TAT GAC
Terms and licenses: Academic/Nonprofit Terms; Industry Terms: Not Available to Industry
Depositor comments: Because this sequence contains an intentional hairpin the plasmid should be cut with BstXI when sequencing this region.
How to cite: hp-75%GC-20bp was a gift from Tom Perkins (Addgene plasmid # 169201 ; http://n2t.net/addgene:169201 ; RRID:Addgene_169201)
