[The description below was written by a language model from this plasmid's Addgene catalogue record and pLannotate feature annotations shown in this document.]
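Description:
hp-75%GC-20bp is a bacterial cloning plasmid built on the pCR-XL-TOPO backbone that serves as a template source for a synthetic DNA substrate used in single-molecule force spectroscopy, rather than as an expression vector. It is maintained at high copy in E. coli through a ColE1/pUC-type origin and selected with kanamycin via the Tn5-derived NeoR/KanR gene. A bleomycin/Zeocin resistance gene is also annotated on the backbone. Other typical TOPO-vector elements are present around the cloning site: the lac promoter, operator and CAP site, a lacZα fragment joined to a ccdB fragment (the toxin-based counter-selection that is disrupted when an insert is captured), and a T7 promoter.

The roughly 2.9 kb insert, introduced by TOPO cloning, is described as a synthetic "75%GC-20bp-hairpin", which the name suggests is a 20 bp hairpin stem of 75% GC content embedded in flanking duplex DNA. The hairpin itself is not annotated in the feature table. The insert region instead matches sequences apparently drawn from common vectors, namely a fragment of M13 gene IV, an M13 origin, a short lacI fragment and a tetracycline resistance coding sequence. These most likely act as DNA "handle" material, although the record does not say so, and tetracycline is not listed as a selection. The stated purpose is a force-activating hairpin substrate for 3'-to-5' helicases, associated with optical-trapping assays in which applied force generates ssDNA or designed ssDNA/dsDNA structures in situ. The depositor notes that the intentional hairpin interferes with sequencing of that region unless the plasmid is first cut with BstXI.
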