Features (pLannotate 1.2.2; 17 found; start..end, strand, type, name):
    150..166     -  protein_bind   lac operator: The lac repressor binds to the lac operator to inhibit transcription in E. coli. This inhibition can be relieved by adding lactose or isopropyl-β-D-thiogalactopyranoside (IPTG). lac repressor encoded by lacI
    174..204     -  promoter       lac promoter: promoter for the E. coli lac operon
    219..240     -  protein_bind   CAP binding site: CAP binding activates transcription in the presence of cAMP. E. coli catabolite activator protein
    253..345     -  CDS            lacI (fragment): lac repressor; lacI; The lac repressor binds to the lac operator to inhibit transcription in E. coli. This inhibition can be relieved by adding lactose or isopropyl-β-D-thiogalactopyranoside (IPTG).
    528..1116    -  rep_origin     ori: high-copy-number ColE1/pMB1/pBR322/pUC origin of replication
   1254..1628    -  CDS            BleoR: antibiotic-binding protein; Sh ble from Streptoalloteichus hindustanus; confers resistance to bleomycin, phleomycin, and Zeocin™
   1648..1736    -  promoter       AmpR promoter (fragment): bla
   1763..1813    +  misc_feature   bom (fragment): basis of mobility region from pBR322
   1834..2628    -  CDS            NeoR/KanR: aminoglycoside phosphotransferase from Tn5; aph(3')-II (or nptII); confers resistance to neomycin, kanamycin, and G418 (Geneticin®)
   2660..2929    -  CDS            tnpA (fragment): TN5P_ECOLX - Also known as tnp. Experimental evidence at protein level: Swiss-Prot protein existence level 1. Mediates transposition of transposon Tn5 by a 'cut and paste' mechanism. First, the monomeric transposase binds the 19 bp inverted DNA repeats flanking the transposon. Then, dimerization of the DNA- bound transposase creates a synaptic DNA complex. After nicking of the first DNA strand, excision of the transposon proceeds through a series of intermediates. The transposase then mediates the insertion of the transposon at a new site by strand transfer. The activity of the wild- type tran
   2977..3280    -  CDS            ccdB (fragment): CcdB, a bacterial toxin that poisons DNA gyrase; ccdB; Plasmids containing the ccdB gene cannot be propagated in standard E. coli strains.
   3290..3437    -  CDS            lacZα (fragment): LacZα fragment of β-galactosidase; lacZ fragment
   3440..3458    +  promoter       T7 promoter: promoter for bacteriophage T7 RNA polymerase
   3563..4374    +  CDS            M13 gene IV (fragment) (sequence partly withheld): pIV; IV; phage assembly
   4362..4742    +  rep_origin     M13 ori (sequence partly withheld): M13 bacteriophage origin of replication; arrow indicates direction of (+) strand synthesis
   4743..4812    +  CDS            lacI (fragment): lac repressor; lacI; The lac repressor binds to the lac operator to inhibit transcription in E. coli. This inhibition can be relieved by adding lactose or isopropyl-β-D-thiogalactopyranoside (IPTG).
   4989..6179    +  CDS            TcR: tetracycline efflux protein; tet; confers resistance to tetracycline
>Addgene plasmid #169201 | hp-75%GC-20bp | addgene full sequence | sequence record 334826 | Addgene NGS Result
AAGGGCGAATTCTGCAGATATCCATCACACTGGCGGCCGTTACTAGTGGATCCGAGCTCGGTACCAAGCT
TGATGCATAGCTTGAGTATTCTAACGCGTCACCTAAATAGCTTGGCGTAATCATGGTCATAGCTGTTTCC
TGTGTGAAATTGTTATCCGCTCACAATTCCACACAACATACGAGCCGGAAGCATAAAGTGTAAAGCCTGG
GGTGCCTAATGAGTGAGCTAACTCACATTAATTGCGTTGCGCTCACTGCCCGCTTTCCAGTCGGGAAACC
TGTCGTGCCAGCTGCATTAATGAATCGGCCAACGCGCGGGGAGAGGCGGTTTGCGTATTGGGCGCTCTTC
CGCTTCCTCGCTCACTGACTCGCTGCGCTCGGTCGTTCGGCTGCGGCGAGCGGTATCAGCTCACTCAAAG
GCGGTAATACGGTTATCCACAGAATCAGGGGATAACGCAGGAAAGAACATGTGAGCAAAAGGCCAGCAAA
AGGCCAGGAACCGTAAAAAGGCCGCGTTGCTGGCGTTTTTCCATAGGCTCCGCCCCCCTGACGAGCATCA
CAAAAATCGACGCTCAAGTCAGAGGTGGCGAAACCCGACAGGACTATAAAGATACCAGGCGTTTCCCCCT
GGAAGCTCCCTCGTGCGCTCTCCTGTTCCGACCCTGCCGCTTACCGGATACCTGTCCGCCTTTCTCCCTT
CGGGAAGCGTGGCGCTTTCTCATAGCTCACGCTGTAGGTATCTCAGTTCGGTGTAGGTCGTTCGCTCCAA
GCTGGGCTGTGTGCACGAACCCCCCGTTCAGCCCGACCGCTGCGCCTTATCCGGTAACTATCGTCTTGAG
TCCAACCCGGTAAGACACGACTTATCGCCACTGGCAGCAGCCACTGGTAACAGGATTAGCAGAGCGAGGT
ATGTAGGCGGTGCTACAGAGTTCTTGAAGTGGTGGCCTAACTACGGCTACACTAGAAGAACAGTATTTGG
TATCTGCGCTCTGCTGAAGCCAGTTACCTTCGGAAAAAGAGTTGGTAGCTCTTGATCCGGCAAACAAACC
ACCGCTGGTAGCGGTGGTTTTTTTGTTTGCAAGCAGCAGATTACGCGCAGAAAAAAAGGATCTCAAGAAG
ATCCTTTGATCTTTTCTACGGGGTCTGACGCTCAGTGGAACGAAAACTCACGTTAAGGGATTTTGGTCAT
GAGATTATCAAAAAGGATCTTCACCTAGATCCTTTTAAATTAAAAATGAAGTTTTAGCACGTGTCAGTCC
TGCTCCTCGGCCACGAAGTGCACGCAGTTGCCGGCCGGGTCGCGCAGGGCGAACTCCCGCCCCCACGGCT
GCTCGCCGATCTCGGTCATGGCCGGCCCGGAGGCGTCCCGGAAGTTCGTGGACACGACCTCCGACCACTC
GGCGTACAGCTCGTCCAGGCCGCGCACCCACACCCAGGCCAGGGTGTTGTCCGGCACCACCTGGTCCTGG
ACCGCGCTGATGAACAGGGTCACGTCGTCCCGGACCACACCGGCGAAGTCGTCCTCCACGAAGTCCCGGG
AGAACCCGAGCCGGTCGGTCCAGAACTCGACCGCTCCGGCGACGTCGCGCGCGGTGAGCACCGGAACGGC
ACTGGTCAACTTGGCCATGGTGGCCCTCCTCACGTGCTATTATTGAAGCATTTATCAGGGTTATTGTCTC
ATGAGCGGATACATATTTGAATGTATTTAGAAAAATAAACAAATAGGGGTTCCGCGCACATTTCCCCGAA
AAGTGCCACCTGATGCGGTGTGAAATACCGCACAGATGCGTAAGGAGAAAATACCGCATCAGGAAATTGT
AAGCGTTAATAATTCAGAAGAACTCGTCAAGAAGGCGATAGAAGGCGATGCGCTGCGAATCGGGAGCGGC
GATACCGTAAAGCACGAGGAAGCGGTCAGCCCATTCGCCGCCAAGCTCTTCAGCAATATCACGGGTAGCC
AACGCTATGTCCTGATAGCGGTCCGCCACACCCAGCCGGCCACAGTCGATGAATCCAGAAAAGCGGCCAT
TTTCCACCATGATATTCGGCAAGCAGGCATCGCCATGGGTCACGACGAGATCCTCGCCGTCGGGCATGCT
CGCCTTGAGCCTGGCGAACAGTTCGGCTGGCGCGAGCCCCTGATGCTCTTCGTCCAGATCATCCTGATCG
ACAAGACCGGCTTCCATCCGAGTACGTGCTCGCTCGATGCGATGTTTCGCTTGGTGGTCGAATGGGCAGG
TAGCCGGATCAAGCGTATGCAGCCGCCGCATTGCATCAGCCATGATGGATACTTTCTCGGCAGGAGCAAG
GTGAGATGACAGGAGATCCTGCCCCGGCACTTCGCCCAATAGCAGCCAGTCCCTTCCCGCTTCAGTGACA
ACGTCGAGCACAGCTGCGCAAGGAACGCCCGTCGTGGCCAGCCACGATAGCCGCGCTGCCTCGTCTTGCA
GTTCATTCAGGGCACCGGACAGGTCGGTCTTGACAAAAAGAACCGGGCGCCCCTGCGCTGACAGCCGGAA
CACGGCGGCATCAGAGCAGCCGATTGTCTGTTGTGCCCAGTCATAGCCGAATAGCCTCTCCACCCAAGCG
GCCGGAGAACCTGCGTGCAATCCATCTTGTTCAATCATGCGAAACGATCCTCATCCTGTCTCTTGATCAG
AGCTTGATCCCCTGCGCCATCAGATCCTTGGCGGCAAGAAAGCCATCCAGTTTACTTTGCAGGGCTTCCC
AACCTTACCAGAGGGCGCCCCAGCTGGCAATTCCGGTTCGCTTGCTGTCCATAAAACCGCCCAGTCTAGC
TATCGCCATGTAAGCCCACTGCAAGCTACCTGCTTTCTCTTTGCGCTTGCGTTTTCCCTTGTCCAGATAG
CCCAGTAGCTGACATTCATCCGGGGTCAGCACCGTTTCTGCGGACTGGCTTTCTACGTGAAAAGGATCTA
GGTGAAGATCCTTTTTGATAATCTCATGCCTGACATTTATATTCCCCAGAACATCAGGTTAATGGCGTTT
TTGATGTCATTTTCGCGGTGGCTGAGATCAGCCACTTCTTCCCCGATAACGGAGACCGGCACACTGGCCA
TATCGGTGGTCATCATGCGCCAGCTTTCATCCCCGATATGCACCACCGGGTAAAGTTCACGGGAGACTTT
ATCTGACAGCAGACGTGCACTGGCCAGGGGGATCACCATCCGTCGCCCCGGCGTGTCAATAATATCACTC
TGTACATCCACAAACAGACGATAACGGCTCTCTCTTTTATAGGTGTAAACCTTAAACTGCCGTACGTATA
GGCTGCGCAACTGTTGGGAAGGGCGATCGGTGCGGGCCTCTTCGCTATTACGCCAGCTGGCGAAAGGGGG
ATGTGCTGCAAGGCGATTAAGTTGGGTAACGCCAGGGTTTTCCCAGTCACGACGTTGTAAAACGACGGCC
AGTGAATTGTAATACGACTCACTATAGGGCGAATTGGGCCCTCTAGATGCATGCTCGAGCGGCCGCCAGT
GTGATGGATATCTGCAGAATTCGCCCTTCATGTCAATAATCGGCTGTCTTTCCTTATCATTCCTTCTAAA
TCCTCAAATGTATTATCTATTGACGGCTCTAATCTATTAGTTGTTAGTGCTCCTAAAGATATTTTAGATA
ACCTTCCTCAATTCCTTTCA
[35 nt withheld, positions 3661-3695]
GGGTTTGATATTT
[32 nt withheld, positions 3709-3740]
ATTTGCTGCTGGCTCTCAGCGTGGCACTGTTGCAGGC
[41 nt withheld, positions 3778-3818]
TGGTGGTTCGTTCGGTATTTTTAAT
[68 nt withheld, positions 3844-3911]
A
[35 nt withheld, positions 3913-3947]
C
[38 nt withheld, positions 3949-3986]
G
[38 nt withheld, positions 3988-4025]
GATTGAGCGTCAAAATGTAGGTATTTCCATGAGCGTTTTTCCT
[38 nt withheld, positions 4069-4106]
C
[68 nt withheld, positions 4108-4175]
T
[309 nt withheld, positions 4177-4485]
C
[141 nt withheld, positions 4487-4627]
CCTTTGACGTTGGAGTCCACGTTCTTT
[37 nt withheld, positions 4655-4691]
ACCCTATCTCGGGCTATTCTTTTGATTTATAAGGGATTTTGCCGATTTCGGAACCACCATCAAACAGGAT
TTTCGCCTGCTGGGGCAAACCAGCGTGGACCGCTTGCTGCAACTCTCTCAGCGGGCACGGCCAGGCTCCC
GCCCTCAGCATTTGCCTCCGTGGGACGGAGCGTGCCATTTTTATGGCACGCTCCGTCCCACGGAGGCTTT
GCTGTCTAGAGGATCCGACTATCGACCTCAGCGCTTTAATGCGGTAGTTTATCACAGTTAAATTGCTAAC
GCAGTCAGGCACCGTGTATGAAATCTAACAATGCGCTCATCGTCATCCTCGGCACCGTCACCCTGGATGC
TGTAGGCATAGGCTTGGTTATGCCGGTACTGCCGGGCCTCTTGCGGGATATCGTCCATTCCGACAGCATC
GCCAGTCACTATGGCGTGCTGCTAGCGCTATATGCGTTGATGCAATTTCTATGCGCACCCGTTCTCGGAG
CACTGTCCGACCGCTTTGGCCGCCGCCCAGTCCTGCTCGCTTCGCTACTTGGAGCCACTATCGACTACGC
GATCATGGCGACCACACCCGTCCTGTGGATCCTCTACGCCGGACGCATCGTGGCCGGCATCACCGGCGCC
ACAGGTGCGGTTGCTGGCGCCTATATCGCCGACATCACCGATGGGGAAGATCGGGCTCGCCACTTCGGGC
TCATGAGCGCTTGTTTCGGCGTGGGTATGGTGGCAGGCCCCGTGGCCGGGGGACTGTTGGGCGCCATCTC
CTTGCATGCACCATTCCTTGCGGCGGCGGTGCTCAACGGCCTCAACCTACTACTGGGCTGCTTCCTAATG
CAGGAGTCGCATAAGGGAGAGCGTCGACCGATGCCCTTGAGAGCCTTCAACCCAGTCAGCTCCTTCCGGT
GGGCGCGGGGCATGACTATCGTCGCCGCACTTATGACTGTCTTCTTTATCATGCAACTCGTAGGACAGGT
GCCGGCAGCGCTCTGGGTCATTTTCGGCGAGGACCGCTTTCGCTGGAGCGCGACGATGATCGGCCTGTCG
CTTGCGGTATTCGGAATCTTGCACGCCCTCGCTCAAGCCTTCGTCACTGGTCCCGCCACCAAACGTTTCG
GCGAGAAGCAGGCCATTATCGCCGGCATGGCGGCCGACGCGCTGGGCTACGTCTTGCTGGCGTTCGCGAC
GCGAGGCTGGATGGCCTTCCCCATTATGATTCTTCTCGCTTCCGGCGGCATCGGGATGCCCGCGTTGCAG
GCCATGCTGTCCAGGCAGGTAGATGACGACCATCAGGGACAGCTTCAAGGATCGCTCGCGGCTCTTACCA
GCCTAACTTCGATCATTGGACCGCTGATCGTCACGGCGATTTATGCCGCCTCGGCGAGCACATGGAACGG
GTTGGCATGGATTGTAGGCGCCGCCCTATACCTTGTCTGCCTCCCCGCGTTGCGTCGCGGTGCATGGAGC
CGGGCCACCTCGACCTGAATGGAAGCCGGCGGCACCTCGCTAACGGATTCACCACTCCAAGAATTGGAGC
CAATCAATTCTTGCGGAGAACTGTGAATGCGCAAACCAACCCTTGGCAGAACATATCCATCGCGTCCGCC
ATCTCCAGCAGCCGCACGCGGCGCATCTCGGGCAGCGTTGGGTCCTGGCCACGGGTGCGCATGATCGTGC
TCCTGTCGTTGAGGACCCGGCTAGGCTGGCGGGGTTGCCTTACTGGTTAGCAGAATGAATCACCGATACG
CGAGCGAACGTGAAGCGACTGC
